Addgene plasmid #87034: pRK5-FLAG-SZT2
Purpose: mammalian expression of SZT2
Depositing lab: David Sabatini. Depositing organization: Whitehead Institute for Biomedical Research. Publication: KICSTOR recruits GATOR1 to the lysosome and is necessary for nutrients to regulate mTORC1. Wolfson RL, Chantranupong L, Wyant GA, Gu X, Orozco JM, Shen K, Condon KJ, Petri S, Kedir J, Scaria SM, Abu-Remaileh M, Frankel WN, Sabatini DM. Nature. 2017 Feb 15. doi: 10.1038/nature21423. PubMed 28199306.
Backbone
  Vector backbone: pRK5
  Vector type: Mammalian Expression
Growth in bacteria
  Bacterial resistance: Ampicillin, 100 μg/mL
  Growth temperature: 37°C
  Growth strain: DH5alpha
  Copy number: Unknown
Gene/Insert
  Gene/Insert name: SZT2 (alt name: NM_015284)
  Species: H. sapiens (human)
  Entrez Gene: SZT2 (a.k.a. C1orf84, EIEE18, KIAA0467, SZT2A, SZT2B)
  Promoter: CMV
  Tag / fusion protein: Flag (N terminal on insert)
  Cloning method: Restriction Enzyme; 5′ cloning site Sal (unknown if destroyed); 3′ cloning site Not (unknown if destroyed)
  Sequencing primers: 5′ ATT TAG GTG ACA CTA TAG; 3′ TGT AAC CAT TAT AAG CTG
Terms and licenses: Academic/Nonprofit Terms; Industry Terms: Not Available to Industry
How to cite: pRK5-FLAG-SZT2 was a gift from David Sabatini (Addgene plasmid # 87034 ; http://n2t.net/addgene:87034 ; RRID:Addgene_87034)
