[The description below was written by a language model from this plasmid's Addgene catalogue record and pLannotate feature annotations shown in this document.]
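Description:
pRK5-FLAG-SZT2 is a mammalian expression plasmid of about 14.8 kb, built on the pRK5 backbone, for producing human SZT2 with an N-terminal FLAG epitope. It is propagated in E. coli through a high-copy ColE1/pUC-type origin and selected with ampicillin via the β-lactamase gene and its native promoter. The backbone also carries an M13 phage origin, which permits single-stranded DNA production. Short remnants of lacZα, lacI, rop and bom, together with a lac promoter/operator region, are leftovers of the vector's cloning history rather than working parts. No mammalian selection marker is annotated, so the plasmid is suited to transient transfection.

The expression cassette starts with the human cytomegalovirus immediate-early enhancer and promoter, followed by a fragment of CMV intron A and an SP6 phage promoter that also serves as a sequencing primer site. A short match to the 3xFLAG annotation, long enough for a single FLAG unit, sits just upstream of the SZT2 coding sequence of roughly 10.1 kb. The catalogue records that the insert was cloned between Sal and Not sites. A small fragment annotated as an immunoglobulin heavy-chain signal sequence lies before the tag. It is only a partial hit and the record does not indicate that it functions as a secretion signal. Transcripts end at an SV40 polyadenylation signal. The SV40 enhancer/early promoter region downstream drives no annotated selectable gene.

SZT2 is a component of the KICSTOR complex, described in the associated publication as recruiting GATOR1 to the lysosome so that nutrients can regulate mTORC1. The FLAG tag allows detection or immunoprecipitation of the expressed protein in such studies.
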