Features (pLannotate 1.2.2; 21 found; start..end, strand, type, name):
      1..380     +  enhancer       CMV enhancer: human cytomegalovirus immediate early enhancer
    381..584     +  promoter       CMV promoter: human cytomegalovirus (CMV) immediate early promoter
    720..763     +  intron         CMV intron (fragment): modified intron A from human cytomegalovirus
    815..833     +  promoter       SP6 promoter: promoter for bacteriophage SP6 RNA polymerase
    837..874     +  CDS            IgH signal sequence (fragment): signal sequence from the mouse immunoglobulin heavy chain variable region
    924..947     +  CDS            3xFLAG (fragment): three tandem FLAG® epitope tags, followed by an enterokinase cleavage site
    972..11096   +  CDS            SZT2: SZT2_HUMAN - Also known as C1orf84 From Homo sapiens (Human).
  11146..11280   +  polyA_signal   SV40 poly(A) signal: SV40 polyadenylation signal
  11349..11706   +  promoter       SV40 promoter: SV40 enhancer and early promoter
  11725..11879   +  CDS            lacZα (fragment): LacZα fragment of β-galactosidase; lacZ fragment
  11885..11936   -  misc_feature   bom (fragment): basis of mobility region from pBR322
  11955..12335   +  rep_origin     M13 ori (sequence partly withheld): M13 bacteriophage origin of replication; arrow indicates direction of (+) strand synthesis
  12411..12460   -  misc_feature   bom (fragment): basis of mobility region from pBR322
  12562..12597   -  CDS            rop (fragment): Rop protein, which maintains plasmids at low copy number; rop
  12692..12796   +  promoter       AmpR promoter: bla
  12797..13657   +  CDS            AmpR: β-lactamase; bla; confers resistance to ampicillin, carbenicillin, and related antibiotics
  13828..14416   +  rep_origin     ori: high-copy-number ColE1/pMB1/pBR322/pUC origin of replication
  14599..14691   +  CDS            lacI (fragment): lac repressor; lacI; The lac repressor binds to the lac operator to inhibit transcription in E. coli. This inhibition can be relieved by adding lactose or isopropyl-β-D-thiogalactopyranoside (IPTG).
  14704..14725   +  protein_bind   CAP binding site: CAP binding activates transcription in the presence of cAMP. E. coli catabolite activator protein
  14740..14770   +  promoter       lac promoter: promoter for the E. coli lac operon
  14774..14796   +  protein_bind   lac operator (fragment): The lac repressor binds to the lac operator to inhibit transcription in E. coli. This inhibition can be relieved by adding lactose or isopropyl-β-D-thiogalactopyranoside (IPTG). lac repressor encoded by lacI
>Addgene plasmid #87034 | pRK5-FLAG-SZT2 | addgene full sequence | sequence record 174753 | Addgene NGS Result
GACATTGATTATTGACTAGTTATTAATAGTAATCAATTACGGGGTCATTAGTTCATAGCCCATATATGGA
GTTCCGCGTTACATAACTTACGGTAAATGGCCCGCCTGGCTGACCGCCCAACGACCCCCGCCCATTGACG
TCAATAATGACGTATGTTCCCATAGTAACGCCAATAGGGACTTTCCATTGACGTCAATGGGTGGAGTATT
TACGGTAAACTGCCCACTTGGCAGTACATCAAGTGTATCATATGCCAAGTACGCCCCCTATTGACGTCAA
TGACGGTAAATGGCCCGCCTGGCATTATGCCCAGTACATGACCTTATGGGACTTTCCTACTTGGCAGTAC
ATCTACGTATTAGTCATCGCTATTACCATGGTGATGCGGTTTTGGCAGTACATCAATGGGCGTGGATAGC
GGTTTGACTCACGGGGATTTCCAAGTCTCCACCCCATTGACGTCAATGGGAGTTTGTTTTGGCACCAAAA
TCAACGGGACTTTCCAAAATGTCGTAACAACTCCGCCCCATTGACGCAAATGGGCGGTAGGCGTGTACGG
TGGGAGGTCTATATAAGCAGAGCTCGTTTAGTGAACCGTCAGATCGCCTGGAGACGCCATCCACGCTGTT
TTGACCTCCATAGAAGACACCGGGACCGATCCAGCCTCCGCGGCCGGGAACGGTGCATTGGAACGCGGAT
TCCCCGTGCCAAGAGTGACGTAAGTACCGCCTATAGAGTCTATAGGCCCACCCCCTTGGCTTCGTTAGAA
CGCGGCTACAATTAATACATAACCTTATGTATCATACACATACGATTTAGGTGACACTATAGAATAACAT
CCACTTTGCCTTTCTCTCCACAGGTGTCCACTCCCAGGTCCAACTGCACCTCGGTTCTATCGATTGAATT
CACCATGGAAATGGACTACAAGGATGACGATGACAAGGGTGGTGGTGGTGGTGCGTCGACGATGGCCTCG
GAGCGCCCGGAGCCGGAGGTGGAAGAAGCTGGGCAGGTGTTCCTGTTAATGAAAAAGGATTATCGAATCT
CCCGAAATGTTCGCCTGGCTTGGTTCCTCAGTCATCTGCACCAAACTGTGCAGGCCACACCCCAGGAGAT
GCTGCTTCAGTCTGAACAGGAATTGGAAGTCCTCAGTGTCCTGCCCCCTGGGTGGCAGCCAGATGAACCA
GTGGTCCCAAGGCCATTCCTCCTGGTACCTTCCACCCGGGTCACCTTCCTGGCTTGGCAGTATCGGTTTG
TCATTGAGTTGGACCTTAGCCCATCTACTGGCATTGTGGATGATTCCACAGGGGAGATCTTGTTTGATGA
AGTTTTCCATGCCCTGTCCCGCTGCTTAGGCGGGCTGCTTCGGCCCTTCCGAGTGCCTGGATCTTGCATC
GACTTCCAGCCTGAGATCTATGTAACTATCCAGGCCTACTCCTCCATCATTGGACTGCAGTCCCACCAGG
TGCTGGTACAGGGCTGCCTCTTGGACCCTTCCCAGCGGGAGGTGTTCCTGCAGCAGATATATGAGCAGCT
CTGCCTCTTTGAGGATAAGGTGGCCACCATGCTGCAGCAGCAGTACGATCCCCAGAGCCAGGCAGAAGAC
CAGTCCCCAGACTCAGGGGACCTACTGGGCCGGAAGGTAGGCGTCTCCATGGTGACAGCTGATCTTGGGC
TGGTCAGTATGATTCGTCAGGGCATCTTGGCACTGCAGTTACTACCCTCGAACTCTAGTGCAGGGATTAT
CGTGATCACGGATGGGGTGACCAGTGTACCTGATGTTGCTGTCTGTGAGACACTGCTGAACCAGCTTCGC
AGTGGCACTGTGGCTTGTTCCTTTGTCCAGGTGGGAGGAGTTTACTCTTATGACTGCAGTTTTGGCCATG
TGCCCAATGTGGAATTAATGAAGTTCATCGCAATGGCAACATTTGGGTCCTACCTGTCCACTTGTCCTGA
GCCGGAGCCAGGCAACCTGGGTCTGACTGTCTACCACCGGGCATTTCTCCTCTATTCCTTCCTGCGCAGT
GGGGAAGCACTGAACCCTGAATATTACTGCGGCTCTCAGCACCGCCTATTTAATGAGCACCTGGTCTCTG
CAAGCAGCAACCCTGCCCTGGCCTTGCGCCGGAAGAAGCACACTGAGAAGGAGGTGCCAGCCGACTTGGT
CAGCACTGTGTCCGTACGGCTTCGAGAGGGCTACAGTGTCCGAGAGGTCACACTGGCCAAAGGAGGGTCC
CAATTGGAGGTAAAGCTGGTGCTGCTGTGGAAACACAACATGCGCATTGAGTATGTGGCTATGGCACCCT
GGCCCCTGGAGCCTGAGGGCCCTCGAGTAACACGGGTGGAAGTGACGATGGAAGGCGGCTACGACATTTT
GCATGATGTGTCCTGTGCACTAAGGCAGCCCATTCGTTCATTGTATCGTACCCATGTTATCCGGCGTTTC
TGGAACACGCTGCAGAGCATCAACCAGACAGACCAGATGCTTGCCCACCTTCAGTCCTTCTCCTCAGTGC
CTGAGCATTTCACGCTTCCTGACAGCACCAAGAGCGGAGTGCCACTCTTCTACATCCCTCCAGGCTCCAC
CACCCCGGTGCTCTCCCTCCAGCCCAGTGGTTCTGACTCATCCCATGCCCAGTTTGCTGCCTACTGGAAG
CCAGTGCTGTCCATGGATGCAAATTCCTGGCAGCGATGGCTGCACATGCATCGCCTGGTGCTAATCCTGG
AGCATGACACACCAATCCCCAAGCACTTGCACACCCCGGGCAGCAATGGGCGCTACAGCACTATCCAGTG
CAGGATCTCCCACTCCTCCCTGACCTCTCTGCTGCGGGACTGGAGCAGCTTCGTACTAGTCGAGGGCTAT
TCTTATGTTAAGCTGCTCTCCAGTGCCCCAGACCAGCCCCCCAATTCCTTCTACATGGTCCGTATCATTT
CCAAGGCCCCATGCATGGTTCTTCGCCTGGGTTTTCCCATTGGCACACCAGCACCGGCCCGGCACAAGAT
TGTGTCAGGCTTGAGGGAAGAGATCCTGCGGCTGCGTTTCCCCCACCGGGTACAAAGCAAGGAGCCAACG
CCCAAGGTGAAACGAAAAGGGCTAGGGGGTGCTGGTGGGGGCAGCTCTCCCTCCAAGTCACCCCCCGTGC
TGGGGCCACAGCAGGCCCTGTCTGACCGGCCCTGCCTTGTGGTCCTGCATAAGCCACTGGACAAACTGCT
CATCAGGTATGAGAAGCTGCCCTTGGACTACCGGGCACCCTTCTTGCTGACATTGGAGCCACCAGGTCCA
CTGCCCTTGGTGTCAGGCCGCTCAGCCTCTTCTAGCCTGGCGTCACTGTCCCGCTACCTCTACCATCAGC
GCTGGCTTTGGAGTGTCCCGTCAGGACTGGCCCCTGCGCTGCCTCTCAGTGCCATTGCCCAGCTCCTCTC
CATCCTCACTGAAGTCCGACTTTCTGAAGGATTCCACTTCGCCTGCAGTGGGGAAGGAATCATCAACATG
GTTCTGGAGCTTCCAATTCAGAATGAACCACCAGGGCAGGCTGCAGCTGAAGAGAAGCACACCTGTGTTG
TCCAGTACATCCTCTTCCCCCCACACTCTACCTCCACCAAAGACAGCTTCTCGACAGATGATGACAATGA
TGTGGAAGTGGAGGCCCTGGAGGGAGACTCAGAGCTCAATCTGGTCACTGAGGTGTGGGTGGAGCCACAG
TATGGGCGAGTGGGACCTGGCCCTGGAATCTGGAAGCACCTCCAGGACCTGACGTATTCTGAGATCCCGC
AAGCTCTCCACCCACGGGATGCTGCCTGCATAGGCTCCATGCTGAGCTTTGAATACCTGATACAGCTGTG
TCAGAGCAAGGAATGGGGTCCTCTGCCCCCAGAGCCGAGGGTCTCTGATGGATTGGATCAGGGAGGAGAC
ACCTGCGTCCATGAGATCCCTTTCCATTTTGACCTAATGGGATTGCTGCCACAGTGCCAGCAGCTCCAGA
TGTTCTTCCTCTTGCTTGCCAGAGGTGCCGAGGGGCCACTGCTGGGGGTTCATGGGATCCCGAAGGAGCA
AGCAGTCGGCAGCACCCAGGCCACAGGAGACTCCGCTTTTACTTCCCTGAGTGTAGGTCTTCCTGAAACT
CTCAAGCCTCTCATCTCTGCCCAGCCCCCTCAGTGGCGCTGCTATGCAAGGCTTGTGAACCCCCAGCATG
TGTTTCTGACTTTTCTCCCAGCTACCTTCTCAGATGTCCAGCGTCTGGCTGCCTGTGGCCTGGAGGGACC
CCCTCAAGAGGAGACAAAGCCTAAGTTTGGGGATTGGAGTGGGGCTCCCAGTCTGAAAGATCTAGGAGGA
ACTGGGATCAAAGCTACAAAGTCCCACGTCCCTGTCCTCAGTGTGACCCTGGCTAGTGACAATGCCCAGA
ATCAAGGAGAGCTAAGTCCACCATTCCGTCGAGACTTACAGGCTTACGCTGGGCGTCAGGCTTCCCAGAC
AGAGAGTGCGGATGGGCCCCGGACCCGGTGTCCTGTCTACATCTACAGCTGTTCACTGGAAGCGCTGAGG
GAACAAATGGTTGGCATGCAGCCCCCTCAGGCGCCCCGAGACCTCATCTTCCGGACTCAGTTCCTCGACC
ACCCCTCCCCATCCTCAGCCTGGATGGAACCCCGGTACAAGGAGGCAGCTAACCACTGTGCCCTGCTGCA
GGAGCATGCACAGCGGTGCTATGTCCGTGGGCTATTCCGCAGCTTGCAGCAAGCACAGAGTGTGACCTCC
CAGGATTTGCTGACAGCGGTAGATGCCTGTGAGGAGCTACTACAAGAAATAGACATCACCCCATTTCTCC
TTGCATTGTGTGGCCACACTTGGGGTTTGCCTCATGCACCCCCAAGTCCTGGTCCTCTCAGCCCTGGGCC
CTTCAGCAGCAGCATGGAGGAGGGTGCCGAACCTCGGGAACGAGCTATCCTAGCTTCTGAATCCAGCATA
GAGACCGAGGACCTAAGCGAGCCTGAGTTTCAGAGCACCCGTGTCCCTGGCATTCCAGACCCTGGGCCAG
AGATCTCTCTGACAGATGTCTGCCAGCTCAGAGGAGAGGCCCATGGTGCCCTTCATAGCGTCATCCAGGA
GAAGTTCCTAGAGATCAGTCGTCTCCACTTCCGCACAGTGCCTTCCAATCCCCACTACTTCTTCTATTGC
CCTCCATCCAGCAGGCGAGAAGATGAGGGGCCTCGGGACACAGTAGACAGAAAAATCAGTGACCTGGAGT
TTTCAGAGGCTGAGCTTATGGGAGAAGAAGGAGACACATCTGCCTGCTGTGTGGTCACTGAGAGTGACCC
AGAGCTAGAGGTAGAATACCGGGAGAGCCGTGAATCAGACCTGGGGCCTGCTGGGCTAGACTCTGCCTCG
CTGTCAGACGTAGACACTGTGAATCCTGATGAAGACTCCTTCAGTATCTTGGGGGGCGACTCACCCACTG
GGCCTGAGAGCTTCCTTCATGACCTGCCACCGCTCTTCCTGCACCTCACGTGCTCCGTGCGGCTACGTGG
GCAGCACAGCTCAGTACCTGTGTGCAGCCTGCCTACCTGCCTGGGCCAGGTGCTTTCCAGTCTGGAGGGC
CCCCCAGTTGGAGGCCGAGTTCCCTTGAGGGACCTCAGTGTGACTCTGGATGTCTTCATGCTGACTTTGC
CCCTGGAAGTGGAGCTCCCCACGGCCTCGGACCCTCAGCACCACCGGTCAACATCTGAAAGCAGTGCTTC
ATTTCCACGATCCCCAGGGCAGCCATCATCTTTAAGGTCAGATGATGGCCTCGGGCCCCCACTGCCACCC
CCAGAAGAGGAGAGGCACCCAGGACTATCCAATTTGGCCACGCCCCACAGACTGGCTATTGAGACCACCA
TGAATGAGATCCGCTGGTTGTTGGAAGATGAGATGGTGGGGGCACTCCGAAGAGGGGGCATCCCACAGAG
TCCTGCCCTGCACCGCGCAGCTGCCCATATCCATAGTTCTCCTGGACGCTCCACCTGCCTTCGCCAAACT
CTGCCACTGAGTTTTGTATTTGGGCCAGAGCGTTCCCTCACACAATTCAAGGAGGAGTTCCGCCGCCTCC
ATCTCCCTGGCCATGTTCTTCTTGAAGACCCTGACAGTGGCTTCTTCTTTGTGGCAGCTGGCCAACAGCC
AGGTGGGTCCCATGGGGAGCCTTCTTCAGCGGCCTGGGCTTGGCACAGTCATGAGGACAGGGCTGAAGGC
ATCGAAGGGGAGACCCTGACAGCCAGCCCCCAAGCACCTGGGTCCCCAGAGGATTCTGAGGGTGTCCCCC
TCATCAGCCTGCCCCGCGTGCCACAGGGAGGGAGTCAGCCTGGGCCCAGCCGGGGATTAAGTCTCATGTC
CAGTCAGGGCAGTGTGGACTCAGACCACCTAGGTTATGATGGTGGCAGCAGTGGCTCAGACAGTGAGGGT
CCCAATGACACCCTTGGTGAGAAGGCCCCCTTCACATTGCGGACTCCACCTGGGCCAGCACCTCCACAGC
CTTCACTCTCAGGCCTCCCTGGGCCCTGCCTGCCTGACTTCTGGCTCATTGTCCGGGTCCTGCAGGACCG
TGTGGAAGTGTATGCACATGCACGGAGCCTGATTCGGGAGGATGGGGGGCCGGGCACTGAGTGTCGCCAC
CTGCAGCAGCTCCTGGTGAGGCGAGTTGGGGAGATCTGCAGGGAGGTCAACCAGCGACTGCTTCTTCAAG
ACCTTCATGACAGCCACGTGTGTAACTCTCTTCTGGTGGCCGAGAGTGAAGAAGATCTGTGGCGCAGTGA
GACTCCCTTCCACTCCCGTCAGCGGGCACCACTGCCCAGTGATGATTATGCTGCTGATGAGAGCTGTGCG
CCCCGTGGGTACCTGGCAGCCACAATGCAGTTTGTCCCTGGCCATTTCTCCTGTGACGTTGTGTGGGGAA
CTGTGATCCGAGTCCATTCACGCCTCAAAATGGGGCCCAGCATGGGGGTCTCTCGGGCCATCCAGGCCCT
GCGCTCTGTGCTCAATGCCTTCTCTGTGGTGAACCGGAAAAACATGTTTGTTTACCAGGAGCGAGCAACA
AAGGCTGTGTACTATCTTCGGCTCCTAGAGACATCCTGCAGTGACCGGCCATGGAAAGGGGATGCGCTGC
CCCCTTCCCTCGCTCTGTCCCGAAGCCAAGAGCCCATCTACTCTGAGGAAGCCTCGGGTCCTCGTTCTCC
CTTAGACATGGTCTCTAGCCGCAGTTCAGATGCTGCTCGTCCTGTGGGCCAAGTGGACAGACATATCCAG
CTGCTGGTCCATGGTGTTGGGCAGGCAGGTCCTGAGATCACGGATGAGCTCGTGCGAGTTCTATGTCGGC
GCCTGGATGAGGCCACGCTGGACGTCATCACAGTTATGCTTGTTCGGAACTGCAAGCTGACACCAGCTGA
TGTGGAGTTCATCCAGCCCCCTGGAAGTCTCCCCTCAGAGGTGCTGCATCTGGCCCTACCCACCTCCTGC
AGGCCCTGGCTTCCAGCCCTGGCATGGTACCTACGGCAGAACTTGCTCATCTTCCTGCACTCTCCCAAGT
ACACAGATAGCAACAGCCGGAACCACTTCCAACATCCACTCCCACCACAGGGTGGCCTCCCTGACTTGGA
CATCTACTTGTATAACAAGCCTGGTGGACAGGGCACTGGGGGCAAAGGGGTTGCCTGCATCACTCTAGCC
TTTGTGGATGAAGGAGGGGCCCCCTTGTCACTGGCGTTGTGGCCCCCCTCCTCTCCGGGGCCCCCAGACC
CACTGCGAGAGGAGGAATTTGAGCAACTGACCCAGGTCATCCGCTGCCCGGTTGTTGTGGACAGTTCTTC
AGCTCAGAATGGGGCCCCACGGCTTCGATTGGATGTGTGGGAAAAGGGGAACATTAGTATTGTGCAGCTG
GAGGAGAAACTCCGAGGAGCAGCTCGCCAGGCCCTGGCCGATGCCATCATCGAGCTTCAGCTGCTGCCAG
CTTCACTATGTACAGAGGACACACCCACAGGAAGTCTCAGGAACGGATCGTTGGAAACTAAGAGCTCTGC
AGGCCGAGCTAGCACCTTTCCCCCTGCCCCTGTCCCTGGGGAGCCTGTGACTCCACCCAGCAAAGCGGGC
CGGCGTAGCTTCTGGGATATGCTGAGTAAAACAGAATGTGGGGATTTGGGTTCCCCCAAAACAACTGATG
ACATTGTCCTGGATCGGCCAGAAGACACTCGGGGCCGGAGGCGTCACAAAACCGAGAGTGTTCGGACTCC
TGGTGGAGCTGAGCGGGCGCCAGGCTCAGATTCTGGAGCCCAGAGACAAAAGCGCCGGACAACACAGCTA
GAAGAGGGTGAGGTGGGGACCCTTCATCCTGTGTTTGCCCGTGTTGCTCAGCGCTGGATGGAGTTTATGG
TTCAGATTGGTTGTGCCTCAGTGTCCAGAAGCTCTGCCCACATGGTGTCCCGGTTCCTCCTTCCATCCAT
CCTGTCTGAGTTCACCGCACTGGTCACCTCAATGGCTGGAGACACCAGTGTCCGCATCTTTGAGCAGCAT
TTGGGTTCAGAGCCAGAGATCTTCGGCCCTTGTTCCCCTGGGCAACTGGGCCCCTCTCCCCGCCCTGCAG
CTGAGCGGCATCTGCTGCTTCTGGGAAGGAACTTCTTGCAGTGGAGGAGACCAACACAGCAGGCTGCCAA
AGCCATGCAGCGCTTCGAGCCAGGAGGTGATGGGAGCTCAGGGCGAAATGCTCCCCGGCAGAGGCTCTTG
CTACTAGAGGTTGTGGACAAGAAGCTACAGCTGCTGACCTACAACTGGGCTCCAGACCTGGGGGCAGCAT
TGGGCCGAGCGCTGGTTCGCCTGGTGCAGTGGCAGAATGCACGAGCCCATCTCATCTTCTGCCTACTCAG
CCAGAAGCTTGGCCTCTTCCATCATTATGGCCAGTTGGACTTCCCCGTGCGAGATGAAAAGGAGCCAAAC
CCATTCCTGCTGCCGACCATGGAAGTGGAGACCCTCATCCGGAGTGCAAGTCCCCCGCTGAGCCGTGAGC
AGGGCCGACTGAGTGGGTCCTCTCGTGGTGGGGGTCCTCTTCCCCTGGACACATTCCCCTTTGACGAGGC
CCTAAGGGATATCACGGCTGCCCGCCCCAGCTCCGTACTTGGTCCTGTGCCCAGACCTCCTGATCCTGTC
ACCTACCATGGACAACAGTTCCTAGAGATCAAGATGGCAGAGCGCAGAGAGCTGGAGCGCCAGATGAAGA
TGGAAAACCTGTTTGTAACCTGGCAGCAGCGTTCTACCCCAGCCACCATGCCCATCAGTGCTGGAGAGCT
GGAGACCCTGAAGCAGTCATCCCGCCTGGTGCATTACTGTGCAACAGCCATGCTCTTCGACCCAGCTGCC
TGGCTGCATGGGCCCCCAGAGACCTCTGGACCCCCTGACGGGCAGCGGCGCCATCGCCCTGAGTCAGGGT
CTGGGAGCCGAGAGGCCCCCACAAGCTGTGAATCCTTGGATGTGTCGCCCCCGGGAGCCCGTGAGGAGCC
TTGGCTGAAGGAGCTGAGCTTGGCTTTCCTGCAGCAATATGTGCAGTATCTGCAGAGCATAGGTTTTGTG
CTGGTACCACTGCGGCCCCCCTCACCCGCCCGCAGCACCAGCCGGCCACGGGCCATGGCTATCCTTGGAA
CAGAGGGTCGAGGCTCCTTCTCCTGCCCTAAAACCAAGACTGATGGGAGCCCCAAGAGCACTAGCTCTCC
GGTAACCACCTACCACCTGCAGCGGGCACTGCCTGGGGGCATCATCCTCATGGAACTGGCATTCCAGGGC
TGTTACTTCTGTGTCAAACAGTTTGCCCTGGAATGTTCCCGAATCCCAATGGGGCAGGCTGTCAACTCAC
AGCTGTCCATGCTGTTCACAGAGGAGTGTGACAAGGTGCGGGACCTGATGCACGTGCACTCGTTCAGCTA
TGACTTCCATCTGCGCCTCGTGCATCAGCACGTGCTAGGTGCCCATCTGGTGCTGCGGCACGGCTACCAC
CTCACCACCTTTCTGCGACACTTCCTGGCCCACCACCCTGACGGACCCCACTTTGGCCGCAATCACATTT
ACCAAGGGACATTGGAGCTCCCCACACCACTCATTGCTGCCCACCAGCTATACAACTACGTGGCTGATCA
CGCCAGCTCTTACCACATGAAGCCATTGCGAATGGCCCGGCCAGGGGGCCCAGAACACAACGAGTATGCC
CTGGTGTCGGCATGGCACAGTTCTGGCTCCTACCTGGACTCTGAGGGACTTCGACACCAGGATGACTTTG
ATGTGTCTCTGCTTGTCTGTCACTGTGCTGCACCCTTTGAGGAGCAAGGAGAGGCTGAGCGGCACGTTCT
GCGGCTACAGTTCTTCGTGGTGCTCACCAGCCAGCGAGAGCTCTTCCCCAGGCTCACTGCTGACATGCGC
CGCTTCCGGAAGCCACCCAGACTGCCCCCTGAGCCAGAGGCTCCTGGGAGTTCAGCTGGCAGCCCTGGGG
AGGCCTCAGGGCTTATTCTAGCGCCTGGACCGGCTCCTCTGTTCCCACCACTGGCTGCAGAGGTGGGCAT
GGCACGAGCACGGCTGGCTCAGCTGGTGCGGCTGGCTGGAGGGCACTGCCGTCGGGACACCCTTTGGAAG
CGCCTCTTCTTGCTGGAGCCACCGGGGCCTGATCGACTGCGGCTAGGGGGGCGCCTGGCCCTGGCAGAGC
TGGAGGAACTCCTAGAAGCAGTCCATGCCAAATCCATTGGGGACATCGACCCCCAGCTGGACTGCTTCCT
ATCCATGACGGTCTCCTGGTACCAGAGCCTGATCAAAGTTCTCCTAAGCCGCTTCCCCCAGAGCTGTCGC
CATTTCCAAAGCCCAGACTTGGGAACTCAGTACCTGGTTGTGCTGAATCAGAAGTTCACTGACTGCTTTG
TGCTAGTGTTTCTGGACTCCCACTTAGGAAAGACGTCTCTGACAGTGGTTTTCCGAGAGCCCTTCCCAGT
ACAGCCCCAGGACAGCGAGAGCCCCCCTGCCCAACTGGTCTCCACCTACCACCACCTGGAGTCTGTCATC
AACACAGCCTGTTTCACCCTCTGGACCCGCCTCCTCTGAGCGGCCGCTAAGTAAGTAAGGATCCCCAGCT
TGGCCGCCATGGCCCAACTTGTTTATTGCAGCTTATAATGGTTACAAATAAAGCAATAGCATCACAAATT
TCACAAATAAAGCATTTTTTTCACTGCATTCTAGTTGTGGTTTGTCCAAACTCATCAATGTATCTTATCA
TGTCTGGATCGGGAATTAATTCGGCGCAGCACCATGGCCTGAAATAACCTCTGAAAGAGGAACTTGGTTA
GGTACCTTCTGAGGCGGAAAGAACCAGCTGTGGAATGTGTGTCAGTTAGGGTGTGGAAAGTCCCCAGGCT
CCCCAGCAGGCAGAAGTATGCAAAGCATGCATCTCAATTAGTCAGCAACCAGGTGTGGAAAGTCCCCAGG
CTCCCCAGCAGGCAGAAGTATGCAAAGCATGCATCTCAATTAGTCAGCAACCATAGTCCCGCCCCTAACT
CCGCCCATCCCGCCCCTAACTCCGCCCAGTTCCGCCCATTCTCCGCCCCATGGCTGACTAATTTTTTTTA
TTTATGCAGAGGCCGAGGCCGCCTCGGCCTCTGAGCTATTCCAGAAGTAGTGAGGAGGCTTTTTTGGAGG
CCTAGGCTTTTGCAAAAAGCTGTTAACAGCTTGGCACTGGCCGTCGTTTTACAACGTCGTGACTGGGAAA
ACCCTGGCGTTACCCAACTTAATCGCCTTGCAGCACATCCCCCTTTCGCCAGCTGGCGTAATAGCGAAGA
GGCCCGCACCGATCGCCCTTCCCAACAGTTGCGCAGCCTGAATGGCGAATGGCGCCTGATGCGGTATTTT
CTCCTTACGCATCTGTGCGGTATTTCACACCGCATA
[142 nt withheld, positions 11937-12078]
C
[141 nt withheld, positions 12080-12220]
CCTTTGACGTTGGAGTCCACGTTCTTT
[37 nt withheld, positions 12248-12284]
ACCCTATCTCGGGCTATTCTTTTGATTTATAAGGGATTTTGCCGATTTCGGCCTATTGGTTAAAAAATGA
GCTGATTTAACAAAAATTTAACGCGAATTTTAACAAAATATTAACGTTTACAATTTTATGGTGCACTCTC
AGTACAATCTGCTCTGATGCCGCATAGTTAAGCCAGCCCCGACACCCGCCAACACCCGCTGACGCGCCCT
GACGGGCTTGTCTGCTCCCGGCATCCGCTTACAGACAAGCTGTGACCGTCTCCGGGAGCTGCATGTGTCA
GAGGTTTTCACCGTCATCACCGAAACGCGCGAGACGAAAGGGCCTCGTGATACGCCTATTTTTATAGGTT
AATGTCATGATAATAATGGTTTCTTAGACGTCAGGTGGCACTTTTCGGGGAAATGTGCGCGGAACCCCTA
TTTGTTTATTTTTCTAAATACATTCAAATATGTATCCGCTCATGAGACAATAACCCTGATAAATGCTTCA
ATAATATTGAAAAAGGAAGAGTATGAGTATTCAACATTTCCGTGTCGCCCTTATTCCCTTTTTTGCGGCA
TTTTGCCTTCCTGTTTTTGCTCACCCAGAAACGCTGGTGAAAGTAAAAGATGCTGAAGATCAGTTGGGTG
CACGAGTGGGTTACATCGAACTGGATCTCAACAGCGGTAAGATCCTTGAGAGTTTTCGCCCCGAAGAACG
TTTTCCAATGATGAGCACTTTTAAAGTTCTGCTATGTGGCGCGGTATTATCCCGTATTGACGCCGGGCAA
GAGCAACTCGGTCGCCGCATACACTATTCTCAGAATGACTTGGTTGAGTACTCACCAGTCACAGAAAAGC
ATCTTACGGATGGCATGACAGTAAGAGAATTATGCAGTGCTGCCATAACCATGAGTGATAACACTGCGGC
CAACTTACTTCTGACAACGATCGGAGGACCGAAGGAGCTAACCGCTTTTTTGCACAACATGGGGGATCAT
GTAACTCGCCTTGATCGTTGGGAACCGGAGCTGAATGAAGCCATACCAAACGACGAGCGTGACACCACGA
TGCCTGTAGCAATGGCAACAACGTTGCGCAAACTATTAACTGGCGAACTACTTACTCTAGCTTCCCGGCA
ACAATTAATAGACTGGATGGAGGCGGATAAAGTTGCAGGACCACTTCTGCGCTCGGCCCTTCCGGCTGGC
TGGTTTATTGCTGATAAATCTGGAGCCGGTGAGCGTGGGTCTCGCGGTATCATTGCAGCACTGGGGCCAG
ATGGTAAGCCCTCCCGTATCGTAGTTATCTACACGACGGGGAGTCAGGCAACTATGGATGAACGAAATAG
ACAGATCGCTGAGATAGGTGCCTCACTGATTAAGCATTGGTAACTGTCAGACCAAGTTTACTCATATATA
CTTTAGATTGATTTAAAACTTCATTTTTAATTTAAAAGGATCTAGGTGAAGATCCTTTTTGATAATCTCA
TGACCAAAATCCCTTAACGTGAGTTTTCGTTCCACTGAGCGTCAGACCCCGTAGAAAAGATCAAAGGATC
TTCTTGAGATCCTTTTTTTCTGCGCGTAATCTGCTGCTTGCAAACAAAAAAACCACCGCTACCAGCGGTG
GTTTGTTTGCCGGATCAAGAGCTACCAACTCTTTTTCCGAAGGTAACTGGCTTCAGCAGAGCGCAGATAC
CAAATACTGTTCTTCTAGTGTAGCCGTAGTTAGGCCACCACTTCAAGAACTCTGTAGCACCGCCTACATA
CCTCGCTCTGCTAATCCTGTTACCAGTGGCTGCTGCCAGTGGCGATAAGTCGTGTCTTACCGGGTTGGAC
TCAAGACGATAGTTACCGGATAAGGCGCAGCGGTCGGGCTGAACGGGGGGTTCGTGCACACAGCCCAGCT
TGGAGCGAACGACCTACACCGAACTGAGATACCTACAGCGTGAGCTATGAGAAAGCGCCACGCTTCCCGA
AGGGAGAAAGGCGGACAGGTATCCGGTAAGCGGCAGGGTCGGAACAGGAGAGCGCACGAGGGAGCTTCCA
GGGGGAAACGCCTGGTATCTTTATAGTCCTGTCGGGTTTCGCCACCTCTGACTTGAGCGTCGATTTTTGT
GATGCTCGTCAGGGGGGCGGAGCCTATGGAAAAACGCCAGCAACGCGGCCTTTTTACGGTTCCTGGCCTT
TTGCTGGCCTTTTGCTCACATGTTCTTTCCTGCGTTATCCCCTGATTCTGTGGATAACCGTATTACCGCC
TTTGAGTGAGCTGATACCGCTCGCCGCAGCCGAACGACCGAGCGCAGCGAGTCAGTGAGCGAGGAAGCGG
AAGAGCGCCCAATACGCAAACCGCCTCTCCCCGCGCGTTGGCCGATTCATTAATGCAGCTGGCACGACAG
GTTTCCCGACTGGAAAGCGGGCAGTGAGCGCAACGCAATTAATGTGAGTTAGCTCACTCATTAGGCACCC
CAGGCTTTACACTTTATGCTTCCGGCTCGTATGTTGTGTGGAATTGTGAGCGGATAACAATTTCACACAG
GAAACAGCTATGACATGATTACGAATTAATTCGAGCTCGCCC
