>Addgene plasmid #87034 | pRK5-FLAG-SZT2 | depositor partial sequence | sequence record 169803 | Insert
ATGGCCTCGGAGCGCCCGGAGCCGGAGGTGGAAGAAGCTGGGCAGGTGTTCCTGTTAATGAAAAAGGATT
ATCGAATCTCCCGAAATGTTCGCCTGGCTTGGTTCCTCAGTCATCTGCACCAAACTGTGCAGGCCACACC
CCAGGAGATGCTGCTTCAGTCTGAACAGGAATTGGAAGTCCTCAGTGTCCTGCCCCCTGGGTGGCAGCCA
GATGAACCAGTGGTCCCAAGGCCATTCCTCCTGGTACCTTCCACCCGGGTCACCTTCCTGGCTTGGCAGT
ATCGGTTTGTCATTGAGTTGGACCTTAGCCCATCTACTGGCATTGTGGATGATTCCACAGGGGAGATCTT
GTTTGATGAAGTTTTCCATGCCCTGTCCCGCTGCTTAGGCGGGCTGCTTCGGCCCTTCCGAGTGCCTGGA
TCTTGCATCGACTTCCAGCCTGAGATCTATGTAACTATCCAGGCCTACTCCTCCATCATTGGACTGCAGT
CCCACCAGGTGCTGGTACAGGGCTGCCTCTTGGACCCTTCCCAGCGGGAGGTGTTCCTGCAGCAGATATA
TGAGCAGCTCTGCCTCTTTGAGGATAAGGTGGCCACCATGCTGCAGCAGCAGTACGATCCCCAGAGCCAG
GCAGAAGACCAGTCCCCAGACTCAGGGGACCTACTGGGCCGGAAGGTAGGCGTCTCCATGGTGACAGCTG
ATCTTGGGCTGGTCAGTATGATTCGTCAGGGCATCTTGGCACTGCAGTTACTACCCTCGAACTCTAGTGC
AGGGATTATCGTGATCACGGATGGGGTGACCAGTGTACCTGATGTTGCTGTCTGTGAGACACTGCTGAAC
CAGCTTCGCAGTGGCACTGTGGCTTGTTCCTTTGTCCAGGTGGGAGGAGTTTACTCTTATGACTGCAGTT
TTGGCCATGTGCCCAATGTGGAATTAATGAAGTTCATCGCAATGGCAACATTTGGGTCCTACCTGTCCAC
TTGTCCTGAGCCGGAGCCAGGCAACCTGGGTCTGACTGTCTACCACCGGGCATTTCTCCTCTATTCCTTC
CTGCGCAGTGGGGAAGCACTGAACCCTGAATATTACTGCGGCTCTCAGCACCGCCTATTTAATGAGCACC
TGGTCTCTGCAAGCAGCAACCCTGCCCTGGCCTTGCGCCGGAAGAAGCACACTGAGAAGGAGGTGCCAGC
CGACTTGGTCAGCACTGTGTCCGTACGGCTTCGAGAGGGCTACAGTGTCCGAGAGGTCACACTGGCCAAA
GGAGGGTCCCAATTGGAGGTAAAGCTGGTGCTGCTGTGGAAACACAACATGCGCATTGAGTATGTGGCTA
TGGCACCCTGGCCCCTGGAGCCTGAGGGCCCTCGAGTAACACGGGTGGAAGTGACGATGGAAGGCGGCTA
CGACATTTTGCATGATGTGTCCTGTGCACTAAGGCAGCCCATTCGTTCATTGTATCGTACCCATGTTATC
CGGCGTTTCTGGAACACGCTGCAGAGCATCAACCAGACAGACCAGATGCTTGCCCACCTTCAGTCCTTCT
CCTCAGTGCCTGAGCATTTCACGCTTCCTGACAGCACCAAGAGCGGAGTGCCACTCTTCTACATCCCTCC
AGGCTCCACCACCCCGGTGCTCTCCCTCCAGCCCAGTGGTTCTGACTCATCCCATGCCCAGTTTGCTGCC
TACTGGAAGCCAGTGCTGTCCATGGATGCAAATTCCTGGCAGCGATGGCTGCACATGCATCGCCTGGTGC
TAATCCTGGAGCATGACACACCAATCCCCAAGCACTTGCACACCCCGGGCAGCAATGGGCGCTACAGCAC
TATCCAGTGCAGGATCTCCCACTCCTCCCTGACCTCTCTGCTGCGGGACTGGAGCAGCTTCGTACTAGTC
GAGGGCTATTCTTATGTTAAGCTGCTCTCCAGTGCCCCAGACCAGCCCCCCAATTCCTTCTACATGGTCC
GTATCATTTCCAAGGCCCCATGCATGGTTCTTCGCCTGGGTTTTCCCATTGGCACACCAGCACCGGCCCG
GCACAAGATTGTGTCAGGCTTGAGGGAAGAGATCCTGCGGCTGCGTTTCCCCCACCGGGTACAAAGCAAG
GAGCCAACGCCCAAGGTGAAACGAAAAGGGCTAGGGGGTGCTGGTGGGGGCAGCTCTCCCTCCAAGTCAC
CCCCCGTGCTGGGGCCACAGCAGGCCCTGTCTGACCGGCCCTGCCTTGTGGTCCTGCATAAGCCACTGGA
CAAACTGCTCATCAGGTATGAGAAGCTGCCCTTGGACTACCGGGCACCCTTCTTGCTGACATTGGAGCCA
CCAGGTCCACTGCCCTTGGTGTCAGGCCGCTCAGCCTCTTCTAGCCTGGCGTCACTGTCCCGCTACCTCT
ACCATCAGCGCTGGCTTTGGAGTGTCCCGTCAGGACTGGCCCCTGCGCTGCCTCTCAGTGCCATTGCCCA
GCTCCTCTCCATCCTCACTGAAGTCCGACTTTCTGAAGGATTCCACTTCGCCTGCAGTGGGGAAGGAATC
ATCAACATGGTTCTGGAGCTTCCAATTCAGAATGAACCACCAGGGCAGGCTGCAGCTGAAGAGAAGCACA
CCTGTGTTGTCCAGTACATCCTCTTCCCCCCACACTCTACCTCCACCAAAGACAGCTTCTCGACAGATGA
TGACAATGATGTGGAAGTGGAGGCCCTGGAGGGAGACTCAGAGCTCAATCTGGTCACTGAGGTGTGGGTG
GAGCCACAGTATGGGCGAGTGGGACCTGGCCCTGGAATCTGGAAGCACCTCCAGGACCTGACGTATTCTG
AGATCCCGCAAGCTCTCCACCCACGGGATGCTGCCTGCATAGGCTCCATGCTGAGCTTTGAATACCTGAT
ACAGCTGTGTCAGAGCAAGGAATGGGGTCCTCTGCCCCCAGAGCCGAGGGTCTCTGATGGATTGGATCAG
GGAGGAGACACCTGCGTCCATGAGATCCCTTTCCATTTTGACCTAATGGGATTGCTGCCACAGTGCCAGC
AGCTCCAGATGTTCTTCCTCTTGCTTGCCAGAGGTGCCGAGGGGCCACTGCTGGGGGTTCATGGGATCCC
GAAGGAGCAAGCAGTCGGCAGCACCCAGGCCACAGGAGACTCCGCTTTTACTTCCCTGAGTGTAGGTCTT
CCTGAAACTCTCAAGCCTCTCATCTCTGCCCAGCCCCCTCAGTGGCGCTGCTATGCAAGGCTTGTGAACC
CCCAGCATGTGTTTCTGACTTTTCTCCCAGCTACCTTCTCAGATGTCCAGCGTCTGGCTGCCTGTGGCCT
GGAGGGACCCCCTCAAGAGGAGACAAAGCCTAAGTTTGGGGATTGGAGTGGGGCTCCCAGTCTGAAAGAT
CTAGGAGGAACTGGGATCAAAGCTACAAAGTCCCACGTCCCTGTCCTCAGTGTGACCCTGGCTAGTGACA
ATGCCCAGAATCAAGGAGAGCTAAGTCCACCATTCCGTCGAGACTTACAGGCTTACGCTGGGCGTCAGGC
TTCCCAGACAGAGAGTGCGGATGGGCCCCGGACCCGGTGTCCTGTCTACATCTACAGCTGTTCACTGGAA
GCGCTGAGGGAACAAATGGTTGGCATGCAGCCCCCTCAGGCGCCCCGAGACCTCATCTTCCGGACTCAGT
TCCTCGACCACCCCTCCCCATCCTCAGCCTGGATGGAACCCCGGTACAAGGAGGCAGCTAACCACTGTGC
CCTGCTGCAGGAGCATGCACAGCGGTGCTATGTCCGTGGGCTATTCCGCAGCTTGCAGCAAGCACAGAGT
GTGACCTCCCAGGATTTGCTGACAGCGGTAGATGCCTGTGAGGAGCTACTACAAGAAATAGACATCACCC
CATTTCTCCTTGCATTGTGTGGCCACACTTGGGGTTTGCCTCATGCACCCCCAAGTCCTGGTCCTCTCAG
CCCTGGGCCCTTCAGCAGCAGCATGGAGGAGGGTGCTGAACCTCGGGAACGAGCTATCCTAGCTTCTGAA
TCCAGCATAGAGACCGAGGACCTAAGCGAGCCTGAGTTTCAGAGCACCCGTGTCCCTGGCATTCCAGACC
CTGGGCCAGAGATCTCTCTGACAGATGTCTGCCAGCTCAGAGGAGAGGCCCATGGTGCCCTTCATAGCGT
CATCCAGGAGAAGTTCCTAGAGATCAGTCGTCTCCACTTCCGCACAGTGCCTTCCAATCCCCACTACTTC
TTCTATTGCCCTCCATCCAGCAGGCGAGAAGATGAGGGGCCTCGGGACACAGTAGACAGAAAAATCAGTG
ACCTGGAGTTTTCAGAGGCTGAGCTTATGGGAGAAGAAGGAGACACATCTGCCTGCTGTGTGGTCACTGA
GAGTGACCCAGAGCTAGAGGTAGAATACCGGGAGAGCCGTGAATCAGACCTGGGGCCTGCTGGGCTAGAC
TCTGCCTCGCTGTCAGACGTAGACACTGTGAATCCTGATGAAGACTCCTTCAGTATCTTGGGGGGCGACT
CACCCACTGGGCCTGAGAGCTTCCTTCATGACCTGCCACCGCTCTTCCTGCACCTCACGTGCTCCGTGCG
GCTACGTGGGCAGCACAGCTCAGTACCTGTGTGCAGCCTGCCTACCTGCCTGGGCCAGGTGCTTTCCAGT
CTGGAGGGCCCCCCAGTTGGAGGCCGAGTTCCCTTGAGGGACCTCAGTGTGACTCTGGATGTCTTCATGC
TGACTTTGCCCCTGGAAGTGGAGCTCCCCACGGCCTCGGACCCTCAGCACCACCGGTCAACATCTGAAAG
CAGTGCTTCATTTCCACGATCCCCAGGGCAGCCATCATCTTTAAGGTCAGATGATGGCCTCGGGCCCCCA
CTGCCACCCCCAGAAGAGGAGAGGCACCCAGGACTATCCAATTTGGCCACGCCCCACAGACTGGCTATTG
AGACCACCATGAATGAGATCCGCTGGTTGTTGGAAGATGAGATGGTGGGGGCACTCCGAAGAGGGGGCAT
CCCACAGAGTCCTGCCCTGCACCGCGCAGCTGCCCATATCCATAGTTCTCCTGGACGCTCCACCTGCCTT
CGCCAAACTCTGCCACTGAGTTTTGTATTTGGGCCAGAGCGTTCCCTCACACAATTCAAGGAGGAGTTCC
GCCGCCTCCATCTCCCTGGCCATGTTCTTCTTGAAGACCCTGACAGTGGCTTCTTCTTTGTGGCAGCTGG
CCAACAGCCAGGTGGGTCCCATGGGGAGCCTTCTTCAGCGGCCTGGGCTTGGCACAGTCATGAGGACAGG
GCTGAAGGCATCGAAGGGGAGACCCTGACAGCCAGCCCCCAAGCACCTGGGTCCCCAGAGGATTCTGAGG
GTGTCCCCCTCATCAGCCTGCCCCGCGTGCCACAGGGAGGGAGTCAGCCTGGGCCCAGCCGGGGATTAAG
TCTCATGTCCAGTCAGGGCAGTGTGGACTCAGACCACCTAGGTTATGATGGTGGCAGCAGTGGCTCAGAC
AGTGAGGGTCCCAATGACACCCTTGGTGAGAAGGCCCCCTTCACATTGCGGACTCCACCTGGGCCAGCAC
CTCCACAGCCTTCACTCTCAGGCCTCCCTGGGCCCTGCCTGCCTGACTTCTGGCTCATTGTCCGGGTCCT
GCAGGACCGTGTGGAAGTGTATGCACATGCACGGAGCCTGATTCGGGAGGATGGGGGGCCGGGCACTGAG
TGTCGCCACCTGCAGCAGCTCCTGGTGAGGCGAGTTGGGGAGATCTGCAGGGAGGTCAACCAGCGACTGC
TTCTTCAAGACCTTCATGACAGCCACGTGTGTAACTCTCTTCTGGTGGCCGAGAGTGAAGAAGATCTGTG
GCGCAGTGAGACTCCCTTCCACTCCCGTCAGCGGGCACCACTGCCCAGTGATGATTATGCTGCTGATGAG
AGCTGTGCGCCCCGTGGGTACCTGGCAGCCACAATGCAGTTTGTCCCTGGCCATTTCTCCTGTGACGTTG
TGTGGGGAACTGTGATCCGAGTCCATTCACGCCTCAAAATGGGGCCCAGCATGGGGGTCTCTCGGGCCAT
CCAGGCCCTGCGCTCTGTGCTCAATGCCTTCTCTGTGGTGAACCGGAAAAACATGTTTGTTTACCAGGAG
CGAGCAACAAAGGCTGTGTACTATCTTCGGCTCCTAGAGACATCCTGCAGTGACCGGCCATGGAAAGGGG
ATGCGCTGCCCCCTTCCCTCGCTCTGTCCCGAAGCCAAGAGCCCATCTACTCTGAGGAAGCCTCGGGTCC
TCGTTCTCCCTTAGACATGGTCTCTAGCCGCAGTTCAGATGCTGCTCGTCCTGTGGGCCAAGTGGACAGA
CATATCCAGCTGCTGGTCCATGGTGTTGGGCAGGCAGGTCCTGAGATCACGGATGAGCTCGTGCGAGTTC
TATGTCGGCGCCTGGATGAGGCCACGCTGGACGTCATCACAGTTATGCTTGTTCGGAACTGCAAGCTGAC
ACCAGCTGATGTGGAGTTCATCCAGCCCCCTGGAAGTCTCCCCTCAGAGGTGCTGCATCTGGCCCTACCC
ACCTCCTGCAGGCCCTGGCTTCCAGCCCTGGCATGGTACCTACGGCAGAACTTGCTCATCTTCCTGCACT
CTCCCAAGTACACAGATAGCAACAGCCGGAACCACTTCCAACATCCACTCCCACCACAGGGTGGCCTCCC
TGACTTGGACATCTACTTGTATAACAAGCCTGGTGGACAGGGCACTGGGGGCAAAGGGGTTGCCTGCATC
ACTCTAGCCTTTGTGGATGAAGGAGGGGCCCCCTTGTCACTGGCGTTGTGGCCCCCCTCCTCTCCGGGGC
CCCCAGACCCACTGCGAGAGGAGGAATTTGAGCAACTGACCCAGGTCATCCGCTGCCCGGTTGTTGTGGA
CAGTTCTTCAGCTCAGAATGGGGCCCCACGGCTTCGATTGGATGTGTGGGAAAAGGGGAACATTAGTATT
GTGCAGCTGGAGGAGAAACTCCGAGGAGCAGCTCGCCAGGCCCTGGCCGATGCCATCATCGAGCTTCAGC
TGCTGCCAGCTTCACTATGTACAGAGGACACACCCACAGGAAGTCTCAGGAACGGATCGTTGGAAACTAA
GAGCTCTGCAGGCCGAGCTAGCACCTTTCCCCCTGCCCCTGTCCCTGGGGAGCCTGTGACTCCACCCAGC
AAAGCGGGCCGGCGTAGCTTCTGGGATATGCTGAGTAAAACAGAATGTGGGGATTTGGGTTCCCCCAAAA
CAACTGATGACATTGTCCTGGATCGGCCAGAAGACACTCGGGGCCGGAGGCGTCACAAAACCGAGAGTGT
TCGGACTCCTGGTGGAGCTGAGCGGGCGCCAGGCTCAGATTCTGGAGCCCAGAGACAAAAGCGCCGGACA
ACACAGCTAGAAGAGGGTGAGGTGGGGACCCTTCATCCTGTGTTTGCCCGTGTTGCTCAGCGCTGGATGG
AGTTTATGGTTCAGATTGGTTGTGCCTCAGTGTCCAGAAGCTCTGCCCACATGGTGTCCCGGTTCCTCCT
TCCATCCATCCTGTCTGAGTTCACCGCACTGGTCACCTCAATGGCTGGAGACACCAGTGTCCGCATCTTT
GAGCAGCATTTGGGTTCAGAGCCAGAGATCTTCGGCCCTTGTTCCCCTGGGCAACTGGGCCCCTCTCCCC
GCCCTGCAGCTGAGCGGCATCTGCTGCTTCTGGGAAGGAACTTCTTGCAGTGGAGGAGACCAACACAGCA
GGCTGCCAAAGCCATGCAGCGCTTCGAGCCAGGAGGTGATGGGAGCTCAGGGCGAAATGCTCCCCGGCAG
AGGCTCTTGCTACTAGAGGTTGTGGACAAGAAGCTACAGCTGCTGACCTACAACTGGGCTCCAGACCTGG
GGGCAGCATTGGGCCGAGCGCTGGTTCGCCTGGTGCAGTGGCAGAATGCACGAGCCCATCTCATCTTCTG
CCTACTCAGCCAGAAGCTTGGCCTCTTCCATCATTATGGCCAGTTGGACTTCCCCGTGCGAGATGAAAAG
GAGCCAAACCCATTCCTGCTGCCGACCATGGAAGTGGAGACCCTCATCCGGAGTGCAAGTCCCCCGCTGA
GCCGTGAGCAGGGCCGACTGAGTGGGTCCTCTCGTGGTGGGGGTCCTCTTCCCCTGGACACATTCCCCTT
TGACGAGGCCCTAAGGGATATCACGGCTGCCCGCCCCAGCTCCGTACTTGGTCCTGTGCCCAGACCTCCT
GATCCTGTCACCTACCATGGACAACAGTTCCTAGAGATCAAGATGGCAGAGCGCAGAGAGCTGGAGCGCC
AGATGAAGATGGAAAACCTGTTTGTAACCTGGCAGCAGCGTTCTACCCCAGCCACCATGCCCATCAGTGC
TGGAGAGCTGGAGACCCTGAAGCAGTCATCCCGCCTGGTGCATTACTGTGCAACAGCCATGCTCTTCGAC
CCAGCTGCCTGGCTGCATGGGCCCCCAGAGACCTCTGGACCCCCTGACGGGCAGCGGCGCCATCGCCCTG
AGTCAGGGTCTGGGAGCCGAGAGGCCCCCACAAGCTGTGAATCCTTGGATGTGTCGCCCCCGGGAGCCCG
TGAGGAGCCTTGGCTGAAGGAGCTGAGCTTGGCTTTCCTGCAGCAATATGTGCAGTATCTGCAGAGCATA
GGTTTTGTGCTGGTACCACTGCGGCCCCCCTCACCCGCCCGCAGCACCAGCCGGCCACGGGCCATGGCTA
TCCTTGGAACAGAGGGTCGAGGCTCCTTCTCCTGCCCTAAAACCAAGACTGATGGGAGCCCCAAGAGCAC
TAGCTCTCCGGTAACCACCTACCACCTGCAGCGGGCACTGCCTGGGGGCATCATCCTCATGGAACTGGCA
TTCCAGGGCTGTTACTTCTGTGTCAAACAGTTTGCCCTGGAATGTTCCCGAATCCCAATGGGGCAGGCTG
TCAACTCACAGCTGTCCATGCTGTTCACAGAGGAGTGTGACAAGGTGCGGGACCTGATGCACGTGCACTC
GTTCAGCTATGACTTCCATCTGCGCCTCGTGCATCAGCACGTGCTAGGTGCCCATCTGGTGCTGCGGCAC
GGCTACCACCTCACCACCTTTCTGCGACACTTCCTGGCCCACCACCCTGACGGACCCCACTTTGGCCGCA
ATCACATTTACCAAGGGACATTGGAGCTCCCCACACCACTCATTGCTGCCCACCAGCTATACAACTACGT
GGCTGATCACGCCAGCTCTTACCACATGAAGCCATTGCGAATGGCCCGGCCAGGGGGCCCAGAACACAAC
GAGTATGCCCTGGTGTCGGCATGGCACAGTTCTGGCTCCTACCTGGACTCTGAGGGACTTCGACACCAGG
ATGACTTTGATGTGTCTCTGCTTGTCTGTCACTGTGCTGCACCCTTTGAGGAGCAAGGAGAGGCTGAGCG
GCACGTTCTGCGGCTACAGTTCTTCGTGGTGCTCACCAGCCAGCGAGAGCTCTTCCCCAGGCTCACTGCT
GACATGCGCCGCTTCCGGAAGCCACCCAGACTGCCCCCTGAGCCAGAGGCTCCTGGGAGTTCAGCTGGCA
GCCCTGGGGAGGCCTCAGGGCTTATTCTAGCGCCTGGACCGGCTCCTCTGTTCCCACCACTGGCTGCAGA
GGTGGGCATGGCACGAGCACGGCTGGCTCAGCTGGTGCGGCTGGCTGGAGGGCACTGCCGTCGGGACACC
CTTTGGAAGCGCCTCTTCTTGCTGGAGCCACCGGGGCCTGATCGACTGCGGCTAGGGGGGCGCCTGGCCC
TGGCAGAGCTGGAGGAACTCCTAGAAGCAGTCCATGCCAAATCCATTGGGGACATCGACCCCCAGCTGGA
CTGCTTCCTATCCATGACGGTCTCCTGGTACCAGAGCCTGATCAAAGTTCTCCTAAGCCGCTTCCCCCAG
AGCTGTCGCCATTTCCAAAGCCCAGACTTGGGAACTCAGTACCTGGTTGTGCTGAATCAGAAGTTCACTG
ACTGCTTTGTGCTAGTGTTTCTGGACTCCCACTTAGGAAAGACGTCTCTGACAGTGGTTTTCCGAGAGCC
CTTCCCAGTACAGCCCCAGGACAGCGAGAGCCCCCCTGCCCAACTGGTCTCCACCTACCACCACCTGGAG
TCTGTCATCAACACAGCCTGTTTCACCCTCTGGACCCGCCTCCTCTGA
